Addgene plasmid #104643: pUG-P1
Purpose: (Empty Backbone) Level 1 cloning vector
Depositing lab: Marco Trujillo. Depositing organization: Leibniz Institute of Plant Biochemistry (IPB). Publication: UbiGate: a synthetic biology toolbox to analyse ubiquitination. Kowarschik K, Hoehenwarter W, Marillonnet S, Trujillo M. New Phytol. 2018 Mar;217(4):1749-1763. doi: 10.1111/nph.14900. Epub 2017 Nov 30. PubMed 29194629.
Backbone
  Vector backbone: pICH66323
  Backbone manufacturer: self-made
  Backbone size (bp): 2223
  Vector type: Synthetic Biology
  Selectable markers: LacZ alpha
Growth in bacteria
  Bacterial resistance: Ampicillin, 100 μg/mL
  Growth temperature: 37°C
  Growth strain: DH5alpha
  Copy number: High Copy
Gene/Insert
  Gene/Insert name: None
Terms and licenses: Academic/Nonprofit Terms; Industry Terms: Not Available to Industry
Depositor comments: Level 1 cloning vector defining position no.1 for cloning with BsaI
How to cite: pUG-P1 was a gift from Marco Trujillo (Addgene plasmid # 104643 ; http://n2t.net/addgene:104643 ; RRID:Addgene_104643)
