[The description below was written by a language model from this plasmid's Addgene catalogue record and pLannotate feature annotations shown in this document.]
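Description:
pUG-P1 is an empty Level 1 acceptor vector from the UbiGate synthetic biology toolbox, a modular cloning system built for analysing ubiquitination. It is based on the self-made backbone pICH66323 and is maintained in E. coli as a high-copy plasmid through a ColE1/pUC-type origin of replication, with selection on ampicillin provided by the β-lactamase gene under its native bla promoter. The sequenced record is about 2.7 kb, somewhat larger than the listed backbone size, consistent with the presence of the screening cassette described below.

The plasmid carries no gene of interest. In its place is a lacZα cassette, comprising a CAP binding site, lac promoter and lac operator upstream of a pUC18/19-type multiple cloning site and a lacZα fragment. According to the depositor, the vector is used for cloning with BsaI, a type IIS enzyme, and it defines position 1 in the Level 1 series. In Golden Gate-style systems of this kind, assembled parts replace the lacZα dropout, so correct clones can be distinguished by blue/white screening, and the position-specific ends determine where the resulting transcription unit sits when several Level 1 constructs are later combined. The BsaI sites and their overhangs are not annotated in the feature table, so their exact arrangement cannot be given from the record. The remaining annotations are a partial T7 gene 10 ribosome binding site just upstream of the cassette, short lacI fragments and a partial bom region. The lacI and bom fragments are probably vestiges of the parental sequences rather than functional elements, while the record does not indicate whether the ribosome binding site serves a purpose in the assembled constructs.
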