Features (pLannotate 1.2.2; 12 found; start..end, strand, type, name):
     17..34      +  RBS            RBS (fragment): efficient ribosome binding site from bacteriophage T7 gene 10 (Olins and Rangwala, 1989)
     51..93      +  CDS            lacI (fragment): lac repressor; lacI; The lac repressor binds to the lac operator to inhibit transcription in E. coli. This inhibition can be relieved by adding lactose or isopropyl-β-D-thiogalactopyranoside (IPTG).
    106..127     +  protein_bind   CAP binding site: CAP binding activates transcription in the presence of cAMP. E. coli catabolite activator protein
    142..172     +  promoter       lac promoter: promoter for the E. coli lac operon
    180..196     +  protein_bind   lac operator: The lac repressor binds to the lac operator to inhibit transcription in E. coli. This inhibition can be relieved by adding lactose or isopropyl-β-D-thiogalactopyranoside (IPTG). lac repressor encoded by lacI
    233..289     -  misc_feature   MCS: pUC18/19 multiple cloning site
    286..443     +  CDS            lacZα (fragment): LacZα fragment of β-galactosidase; lacZ fragment
    449..538     -  misc_feature   bom (fragment): basis of mobility region from pBR322
    760..864     +  promoter       AmpR promoter: bla
    865..1725    +  CDS            AmpR: β-lactamase; bla; confers resistance to ampicillin, carbenicillin, and related antibiotics
   1896..2484    +  rep_origin     ori: high-copy-number ColE1/pMB1/pBR322/pUC origin of replication
   2667..2716    +  CDS            lacI (fragment): lac repressor; lacI; The lac repressor binds to the lac operator to inhibit transcription in E. coli. This inhibition can be relieved by adding lactose or isopropyl-β-D-thiogalactopyranoside (IPTG).
>Addgene plasmid #104643 | pUG-P1 | depositor full sequence | sequence record 198472 | Full Sequence
TTCAGAAGACATTGCCTTAACTTTAAGAAGGAGATATACAATGGGAGACCGCAGCTGGCACGACAGGTTT
CCCGACTGGAAAGCGGGCAGTGAGCGCAACGCAATTAATGTGAGTTAGCTCACTCATTAGGCACCCCAGG
CTTTACACTTTATGCTTCCGGCTCGTATGTTGTGTGGAATTGTGAGCGGATAACAATTTCACACAGGAAA
CAGCTATGACCATGATTACGCCAAGCTTGCATGCCTGCAGGTCGACTCTAGAGGATCCCCGGGTACCGAG
CTCGAATTCACTGGCCGTCGTTTTACAACGTCGTGACTGGGAAAACCCTGGCGTTACCCAACTTAATCGC
CTTGCAGCACATCCCCCTTTCGCCAGCTGGCGTAATAGCGAAGAGGCCCGCACCGATCGCCCTTCCCAAC
AGTTGCGCAGCCTGAATGGCGAATGGCGCCTGATGCGGTATTTTCTCCTTACGCATCTGTGCGGTATTTC
ACACCGCATATGGTGCACTCTCAGTACAATCTGCTCTGATGCCGCATAAGGTCTCAGCTTGCAATTGTCT
TCTAAGCCAGCCCCGACACCCGCCAACACCCGCTGACGCGCCCTGACGGGCTTGTCTGCTCCCGGCATCC
GCTTACAGACAAGCTGTGACCCACGAAGTGAGTGGACGAAAGGGCCTCGTGATACGCCTATTTTTATAGG
TTAATGTCATGATAATAATGGTTTCTTAGACGTCAGGTGGCACTTTTCGGGGAAATGTGCGCGGAACCCC
TATTTGTTTATTTTTCTAAATACATTCAAATATGTATCCGCTCATGAGACAATAACCCTGATAAATGCTT
CAATAATATTGAAAAAGGAAGAGTATGAGTATTCAACATTTCCGTGTCGCCCTTATTCCCTTTTTTGCGG
CATTTTGCCTTCCTGTTTTTGCTCACCCAGAAACGCTGGTGAAAGTAAAAGATGCTGAAGATCAGTTGGG
TGCACGAGTGGGTTACATCGAACTGGATCTCAACAGCGGTAAGATCCTTGAGAGTTTTCGCCCCGAAGAA
CGTTTTCCAATGATGAGCACTTTTAAAGTTCTGCTATGTGGCGCGGTATTATCCCGTATTGACGCCGGGC
AAGAGCAACTCGGTCGCCGCATACACTATTCTCAGAATGACTTGGTTGAGTACTCACCAGTCACAGAAAA
GCATCTTACGGATGGCATGACAGTAAGAGAATTATGCAGTGCTGCCATAACCATGAGTGATAACACTGCG
GCCAACTTACTTCTGACAACGATCGGAGGACCGAAGGAGCTAACCGCTTTTTTGCACAACATGGGGGATC
ATGTAACTCGCCTTGATCGTTGGGAACCGGAGCTGAATGAAGCCATACCAAACGACGAGCGTGACACCAC
GATGCCTGTAGCAATGGCAACAACGTTGCGCAAACTATTAACTGGCGAACTACTTACTCTAGCTTCCCGG
CAACAATTAATAGACTGGATGGAGGCGGATAAAGTTGCAGGACCACTTCTGCGCTCGGCCCTTCCGGCTG
GCTGGTTTATTGCTGATAAATCTGGAGCCGGTGAGCGTGGTTCTCGCGGTATCATTGCAGCACTGGGGCC
AGATGGTAAGCCCTCCCGTATCGTAGTTATCTACACGACGGGGAGTCAGGCAACTATGGATGAACGAAAT
AGACAGATCGCTGAGATAGGTGCCTCACTGATTAAGCATTGGTAACTGTCAGACCAAGTTTACTCATATA
TACTTTAGATTGATTTAAAACTTCATTTTTAATTTAAAAGGATCTAGGTGAAGATCCTTTTTGATAATCT
CATGACCAAAATCCCTTAACGTGAGTTTTCGTTCCACTGAGCGTCAGACCCCGTAGAAAAGATCAAAGGA
TCTTCTTGAGATCCTTTTTTTCTGCGCGTAATCTGCTGCTTGCAAACAAAAAAACCACCGCTACCAGCGG
TGGTTTGTTTGCCGGATCAAGAGCTACCAACTCTTTTTCCGAAGGTAACTGGCTTCAGCAGAGCGCAGAT
ACCAAATACTGTCCTTCTAGTGTAGCCGTAGTTAGGCCACCACTTCAAGAACTCTGTAGCACCGCCTACA
TACCTCGCTCTGCTAATCCTGTTACCAGTGGCTGCTGCCAGTGGCGATAAGTCGTGTCTTACCGGGTTGG
ACTCAAGACGATAGTTACCGGATAAGGCGCAGCGGTCGGGCTGAACGGGGGGTTCGTGCACACAGCCCAG
CTTGGAGCGAACGACCTACACCGAACTGAGATACCTACAGCGTGAGCTATGAGAAAGCGCCACGCTTCCC
GAAGGGAGAAAGGCGGACAGGTATCCGGTAAGCGGCAGGGTCGGAACAGGAGAGCGCACGAGGGAGCTTC
CAGGGGGAAACGCCTGGTATCTTTATAGTCCTGTCGGGTTTCGCCACCTCTGACTTGAGCGTCGATTTTT
GTGATGCTCGTCAGGGGGGCGGAGCCTATGGAAAAACGCCAGCAACGCGGCCTTTTTACGGTTCCTGGCC
TTTTGCTGGCCTTTTGCTCACATGTTCTTTCCTGCGTTATCCCCTGATTCTGTGGATAACCGTATTACCG
CCTTTGAGTGAGCTGATACCGCTCGCCGCAGCCGAACGACCGAGCGCAGCGAGTCAGTGAGCGAGGAAGC
GGATGAGCGCCCAATACGCAAACCGCCTCTCCCCGCGCGTTGGCCGATTCATTAATCACTCTGTGG
