Features (pLannotate 1.2.2; 12 found; start..end, strand, type, name):
     17..34      +  RBS            RBS (fragment): efficient ribosome binding site from bacteriophage T7 gene 10 (Olins and Rangwala, 1989)
     51..93      +  CDS            lacI (fragment): lac repressor; lacI; The lac repressor binds to the lac operator to inhibit transcription in E. coli. This inhibition can be relieved by adding lactose or isopropyl-β-D-thiogalactopyranoside (IPTG).
    106..127     +  protein_bind   CAP binding site: CAP binding activates transcription in the presence of cAMP. E. coli catabolite activator protein
    142..172     +  promoter       lac promoter: promoter for the E. coli lac operon
    180..196     +  protein_bind   lac operator: The lac repressor binds to the lac operator to inhibit transcription in E. coli. This inhibition can be relieved by adding lactose or isopropyl-β-D-thiogalactopyranoside (IPTG). lac repressor encoded by lacI
    233..289     -  misc_feature   MCS: pUC18/19 multiple cloning site
    286..443     +  CDS            lacZα (fragment): LacZα fragment of β-galactosidase; lacZ fragment
    449..538     -  misc_feature   bom (fragment): basis of mobility region from pBR322
    760..864     +  promoter       AmpR promoter: bla
    865..1725    +  CDS            AmpR: β-lactamase; bla; confers resistance to ampicillin, carbenicillin, and related antibiotics
   1896..2484    +  rep_origin     ori: high-copy-number ColE1/pMB1/pBR322/pUC origin of replication
   2667..2716    +  CDS            lacI (fragment): lac repressor; lacI; The lac repressor binds to the lac operator to inhibit transcription in E. coli. This inhibition can be relieved by adding lactose or isopropyl-β-D-thiogalactopyranoside (IPTG).
>Addgene plasmid #104643 | pUG-P1 | addgene full sequence | sequence record 207044 | Addgene NGS Result
TTCAGAAGACATTGCCTTAACTTTAAGAAGGAGATATACAATGGGAGACCGCAGCTGGCACGACAGGTTT
CCCGACTGGAAAGCGGGCAGTGAGCGCAACGCAATTAATGTGAGTTAGCTCACTCATTAGGCACCCCAGG
CTTTACACTTTATGCTTCCGGCTCGTATGTTGTGTGGAATTGTGAGCGGATAACAATTTCACACAGGAAA
CAGCTATGACCATGATTACGCCAAGCTTGCATGCCTGCAGGTCGACTCTAGAGGATCCCCGGGTACCGAG
CTCGAATTCACTGGCCGTCGTTTTACAACGTCGTGACTGGGAAAACCCTGGCGTTACCCAACTTAATCGC
CTTGCAGCACATCCCCCTTTCGCCAGCTGGCGTAATAGCGAAGAGGCCCGCACCGATCGCCCTTCCCAAC
AGTTGCGCAGCCTGAATGGCGAATGGCGCCTGATGCGGTATTTTCTCCTTACGCATCTGTGCGGTATTTC
ACACCGCATATGGTGCACTCTCAGTACAATCTGCTCTGATGCCGCATAAGGTCTCAGCTTGCAATTGTCT
TCTAAGCCAGCCCCGACACCCGCCAACACCCGCTGACGCGCCCTGACGGGCTTGTCTGCTCCCGGCATCC
GCTTACAGACAAGCTGTGACCCACGAAGTGAGTGGACGAAAGGGCCTCGTGATACGCCTATTTTTATAGG
TTAATGTCATGATAATAATGGTTTCTTAGACGTCAGGTGGCACTTTTCGGGGAAATGTGCGCGGAACCCC
TATTTGTTTATTTTTCTAAATACATTCAAATATGTATCCGCTCATGAGACAATAACCCTGATAAATGCTT
CAATAATATTGAAAAAGGAAGAGTATGAGTATTCAACATTTCCGTGTCGCCCTTATTCCCTTTTTTGCGG
CATTTTGCCTTCCTGTTTTTGCTCACCCAGAAACGCTGGTGAAAGTAAAAGATGCTGAAGATCAGTTGGG
TGCACGAGTGGGTTACATCGAACTGGATCTCAACAGCGGTAAGATCCTTGAGAGTTTTCGCCCCGAAGAA
CGTTTTCCAATGATGAGCACTTTTAAAGTTCTGCTATGTGGCGCGGTATTATCCCGTATTGACGCCGGGC
AAGAGCAACTCGGTCGCCGCATACACTATTCTCAGAATGACTTGGTTGAGTACTCACCAGTCACAGAAAA
GCATCTTACGGATGGCATGACAGTAAGAGAATTATGCAGTGCTGCCATAACCATGAGTGATAACACTGCG
GCCAACTTACTTCTGACAACGATCGGAGGACCGAAGGAGCTAACCGCTTTTTTGCACAACATGGGGGATC
ATGTAACTCGCCTTGATCGTTGGGAACCGGAGCTGAATGAAGCCATACCAAACGACGAGCGTGACACCAC
GATGCCTGTAGCAATGGCAACAACGTTGCGCAAACTATTAACTGGCGAACTACTTACTCTAGCTTCCCGG
CAACAATTAATAGACTGGATGGAGGCGGATAAAGTTGCAGGACCACTTCTGCGCTCGGCCCTTCCGGCTG
GCTGGTTTATTGCTGATAAATCTGGAGCCGGTGAGCGTGGTTCTCGCGGTATCATTGCAGCACTGGGGCC
AGATGGTAAGCCCTCCCGTATCGTAGTTATCTACACGACGGGGAGTCAGGCAACTATGGATGAACGAAAT
AGACAGATCGCTGAGATAGGTGCCTCACTGATTAAGCATTGGTAACTGTCAGACCAAGTTTACTCATATA
TACTTTAGATTGATTTAAAACTTCATTTTTAATTTAAAAGGATCTAGGTGAAGATCCTTTTTGATAATCT
CATGACCAAAATCCCTTAACGTGAGTTTTCGTTCCACTGAGCGTCAGACCCCGTAGAAAAGATCAAAGGA
TCTTCTTGAGATCCTTTTTTTCTGCGCGTAATCTGCTGCTTGCAAACAAAAAAACCACCGCTACCAGCGG
TGGTTTGTTTGCCGGATCAAGAGCTACCAACTCTTTTTCCGAAGGTAACTGGCTTCAGCAGAGCGCAGAT
ACCAAATACTGTTCTTCTAGTGTAGCCGTAGTTAGGCCACCACTTCAAGAACTCTGTAGCACCGCCTACA
TACCTCGCTCTGCTAATCCTGTTACCAGTGGCTGCTGCCAGTGGCGATAAGTCGTGTCTTACCGGGTTGG
ACTCAAGACGATAGTTACCGGATAAGGCGCAGCGGTCGGGCTGAACGGGGGGTTCGTGCACACAGCCCAG
CTTGGAGCGAACGACCTACACCGAACTGAGATACCTACAGCGTGAGCTATGAGAAAGCGCCACGCTTCCC
GAAGGGAGAAAGGCGGACAGGTATCCGGTAAGCGGCAGGGTCGGAACAGGAGAGCGCACGAGGGAGCTTC
CAGGGGGAAACGCCTGGTATCTTTATAGTCCTGTCGGGTTTCGCCACCTCTGACTTGAGCGTCGATTTTT
GTGATGCTCGTCAGGGGGGCGGAGCCTATGGAAAAACGCCAGCAACGCGGCCTTTTTACGGTTCCTGGCC
TTTTGCTGGCCTTTTGCTCACATGTTCTTTCCTGCGTTATCCCCTGATTCTGTGGATAACCGTATTACCG
CCTTTGAGTGAGCTGATACCGCTCGCCGCAGCCGAACGACCGAGCGCAGCGAGTCAGTGAGCGAGGAAGC
GGATGAGCGCCCAATACGCAAACCGCCTCTCCCCGCGCGTTGGCCGATTCATTAATCACTCTGTGG
